Addgene plasmid #142530: TFORF0057
Purpose: Lentiviral vector for overexpressing transcription factor ORFs with unique 24-bp barcodes. Barcodes facilitate identification of transcription factors in pooled screens.
Depositing lab: Feng Zhang. Depositing organization: Broad Institute. Publication: A transcription factor atlas of directed differentiation. Joung J, Ma S, Tay T, Geiger-Schuller KR, Kirchgatterer PC, Verdine VK, Guo B, Arias-Garcia MA, Allen WE, Singh A, Kuksenko O, Abudayyeh OO, Gootenberg JS, Fu Z, Macrae RK, Buenrostro JD, Regev A, Zhang F. Cell. 2023 Jan 5;186(1):209-229.e26. doi: 10.1016/j.cell.2022.11.026. PubMed 36608654.
Backbone
  Vector backbone: pLX_TRC317
  Backbone manufacturer: Broad Institute Genetic Perturbation Platform
  Backbone size w/o insert (bp): 8264
  Vector type: Mammalian Expression, Lentiviral
  Selectable markers: Puromycin
Growth in bacteria
  Bacterial resistance: Ampicillin, 100 μg/mL
  Growth temperature: 37°C
  Growth strain: NEB Stable
  Copy number: High Copy
Gene/Insert
  Gene/Insert name: MAF
  Species: H. sapiens (human)
  Insert size (bp): 1223
  Entrez Gene: MAF (a.k.a. AYGRP, CCA4, CTRCT21, c-MAF)
  Promoter: EF1a
  Cloning method: Unknown
  Sequencing primers: 5′ GGGTGGAGACTGAAGTTAGGCCAG; 3′ CACATAGCGTAAAAGGAGCAACATAG
Terms and licenses: Academic/Nonprofit Terms; Industry Terms: Not Available to Industry
Depositor comments: NM_001031804,ENST00000393350 . The transcription factor ORF portion of this plasmid was synthesized by Genewiz. Please test multiple small colonies in case of plasmid recombination. To make this collection available in a timely manner, a portion of this collection was not fully sequenced by Addgene. If an Addgene verified full plasmid sequence is not available, please contact us prior to placing an order to request the full sequence.
How to cite: TFORF0057 was a gift from Feng Zhang (Addgene plasmid # 142530 ; http://n2t.net/addgene:142530 ; RRID:Addgene_142530)
