[The description below was written by a language model from this plasmid's Addgene catalogue record and pLannotate feature annotations shown in this document.]
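Description:
TFORF0057 is a third-generation-style, self-inactivating lentiviral expression plasmid built on the pLX_TRC317 backbone. It carries the human transcription factor MAF (c-MAF) as one member of a barcoded transcription factor ORF collection. In bacteria it is maintained through a high-copy ColE1/pUC origin and selected with ampicillin via the β-lactamase gene. An f1 origin and remnants of a lac/lacZα cloning region flanked by T7 and T3 promoters also remain in the backbone. The depositor notes that the plasmid can recombine, as is common for LTR-containing vectors, and that the ORF portion was made by gene synthesis.

The viral genome is transcribed in packaging cells from an RSV promoter fused to a truncated HIV-1 5' LTR. This is followed by the Ψ packaging signal with a partial gag sequence, the Rev response element for Rev-dependent nuclear export, and a cPPT/CTS element that aids nuclear import of the reverse-transcribed genome. An SV40 early promoter/origin drives puromycin N-acetyltransferase, allowing selection of transduced mammalian cells. Downstream, the strong constitutive EF-1α promoter drives the MAF coding sequence. A WPRE follows to enhance transcript stability and expression, and the genome ends with the ΔU3 3' LTR and an SV40 polyadenylation signal.

According to the record, each ORF in the collection is paired with a unique 24-bp barcode. The barcode is not annotated in the feature table, although a short U6-like fragment sits between the ORF and the WPRE. The construct is intended for lentiviral overexpression of MAF, either individually or in pooled screens of directed differentiation where the barcode identifies the delivered factor.
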