Features (pLannotate 1.2.2; 31 found; start..end, strand, type, name):
      5..231     +  promoter       RSV promoter: Rous sarcoma virus enhancer/promoter
    232..412     +  LTR            5' LTR (truncated): truncated 5' long terminal repeat (LTR) from HIV-1
    459..584     +  misc_feature   HIV-1 Ψ: packaging signal of human immunodeficiency virus type 1
    568..931     +  CDS            HIV-1 gag (fragment): gag protein from human immunodeficiency virus 1; gag
   1077..1310    +  misc_feature   RRE: The Rev response element (RRE) of HIV-1 allows for Rev-dependent mRNA export from the nucleus to the cytoplasm.
   1687..1713    +  CDS            Rev (fragment): human immunodeficiency virus 1 (HIV-1) Rev protein; rev; enhances nuclear export of unspliced and incompletely spliced viral mRNAs
   1720..1743    +  promoter       SV40 promoter (fragment): SV40 early promoter
   1744..1815    +  promoter       SV40 promoter (fragment): SV40 enhancer and early promoter
   1839..1974    +  rep_origin     SV40 ori: SV40 origin of replication
   2020..2616    +  CDS            PuroR (fragment): puromycin N-acetyltransferase; pac from Streptomyces; confers resistance to puromycin
   2665..2782    +  misc_feature   cPPT/CTS: central polypurine tract and central termination sequence of HIV-1
   2847..2913    +  CDS            small t antigen (fragment): SV40 (simian virus 40) small t antigen
   2920..4098    +  promoter       EF-1α promoter: strong constitutive promoter for human elongation factor EF-1α
   4115..5233    +  CDS            MAF: MAF_HUMAN - Experimental evidence at protein level: Swiss-Prot protein existence level 1. Acts as a transcriptional activator or repressor. Involved in embryonic lens fiber cell development. Recruits the transcriptional coactivators CREBBP and/or EP300 to crystallin promoters leading to up- regulation of crystallin gene during lens fiber cell differentiation. Activates the expression of IL4 in T helper 2 (Th2) cells. Increases T- cell susceptibility to apoptosis by interacting with MYB and decreasing BCL2 expression. Together with PAX6, transactivates strongly the glucagon gene promoter throug
   5249..5302    +  promoter       U6 promoter (fragment): RNA polymerase III promoter for human U6 snRNA
   5344..5932    +  misc_feature   WPRE: woodchuck hepatitis virus posttranscriptional regulatory element
   5983..6002    +  misc_feature   cPPT/CTS (fragment): central polypurine tract and central termination sequence of HIV-1
   6004..6237    +  LTR            3' LTR (ΔU3): self-inactivating 3' long terminal repeat (LTR) from HIV-1
   6315..6436    +  polyA_signal   SV40 poly(A) signal: SV40 polyadenylation signal
   6476..6611    +  rep_origin     SV40 ori: SV40 origin of replication
   6632..6650    -  promoter       T7 promoter: promoter for bacteriophage T7 RNA polymerase
   6658..6813    +  CDS            lacZα (fragment): LacZα fragment of β-galactosidase; lacZ fragment
   6818..7246    +  rep_origin     f1 ori (sequence partly withheld): f1 bacteriophage origin of replication; arrow indicates direction of (+) strand synthesis
   7299..7403    +  promoter       AmpR promoter: bla
   7404..8264    +  CDS            AmpR: β-lactamase; bla; confers resistance to ampicillin, carbenicillin, and related antibiotics
   8435..9023    +  rep_origin     ori: high-copy-number ColE1/pMB1/pBR322/pUC origin of replication
   9206..9298    +  CDS            lacI (fragment): lac repressor; lacI; The lac repressor binds to the lac operator to inhibit transcription in E. coli. This inhibition can be relieved by adding lactose or isopropyl-β-D-thiogalactopyranoside (IPTG).
   9311..9332    +  protein_bind   CAP binding site: CAP binding activates transcription in the presence of cAMP. E. coli catabolite activator protein
   9347..9377    +  promoter       lac promoter: promoter for the E. coli lac operon
   9385..9401    +  protein_bind   lac operator: The lac repressor binds to the lac operator to inhibit transcription in E. coli. This inhibition can be relieved by adding lactose or isopropyl-β-D-thiogalactopyranoside (IPTG). lac repressor encoded by lacI
   9446..9464    +  promoter       T3 promoter: promoter for bacteriophage T3 RNA polymerase
>Addgene plasmid #142530 | TFORF0057 | addgene full sequence | sequence record 397416 | Addgene NGS Result
TTAATGTAGTCTTATGCAATACTCTTGTAGTCTTGCAACATGGTAACGATGAGTTAGCAACATGCCTTAC
AAGGAGAGAAAAAGCACCGTGCATGCCGATTGGTGGAAGTAAGGTGGTACGATCGTGCCTTATTAGGAAG
GCAACAGACGGGTCTGACATGGATTGGACGAACCACTGAATTGCCGCATTGCAGAGATATTGTATTTAAG
TGCCTAGCTCGATACATAAACGGGTCTCTCTGGTTAGACCAGATCTGAGCCTGGGAGCTCTCTGGCTAAC
TAGGGAACCCACTGCTTAAGCCTCAATAAAGCTTGCCTTGAGTGCTTCAAGTAGTGTGTGCCCGTCTGTT
GTGTGACTCTGGTAACTAGAGATCCCTCAGACCCTTTTAGTCAGTGTGGAAAATCTCTAGCAGTGGCGCC
CGAACAGGGACTTGAAAGCGAAAGGGAAACCAGAGGAGCTCTCTCGACGCAGGACTCGGCTTGCTGAAGC
GCGCACGGCAAGAGGCGAGGGGCGGCGACTGGTGAGTACGCCAAAAATTTTGACTAGCGGAGGCTAGAAG
GAGAGAGATGGGTGCGAGAGCGTCAGTATTAAGCGGGGGAGAATTAGATCGCGATGGGAAAAAATTCGGT
TAAGGCCAGGGGGAAAGAAAAAATATAAATTAAAACATATAGTATGGGCAAGCAGGGAGCTAGAACGATT
CGCAGTTAATCCTGGCCTGTTAGAAACATCAGAAGGCTGTAGACAAATACTGGGACAGCTACAACCATCC
CTTCAGACAGGATCAGAAGAACTTAGATCATTATATAATACAGTAGCAACCCTCTATTGTGTGCATCAAA
GGATAGAGATAAAAGACACCAAGGAAGCTTTAGACAAGATAGAGGAAGAGCAAAACAAAAGTAAGACCAC
CGCACAGCAAGCGGCCGCTGATCTTCAGACCTGGAGGAGGAGATATGAGGGACAATTGGAGAAGTGAATT
ATATAAATATAAAGTAGTAAAAATTGAACCATTAGGAGTAGCACCCACCAAGGCAAAGAGAAGAGTGGTG
CAGAGAGAAAAAAGAGCAGTGGGAATAGGAGCTTTGTTCCTTGGGTTCTTGGGAGCAGCAGGAAGCACTA
TGGGCGCAGCGTCAATGACGCTGACGGTACAGGCCAGACAATTATTGTCTGGTATAGTGCAGCAGCAGAA
CAATTTGCTGAGGGCTATTGAGGCGCAACAGCATCTGTTGCAACTCACAGTCTGGGGCATCAAGCAGCTC
CAGGCAAGAATCCTGGCTGTGGAAAGATACCTAAAGGATCAACAGCTCCTGGGGATTTGGGGTTGCTCTG
GAAAACTCATTTGCACCACTGCTGTGCCTTGGAATGCTAGTTGGAGTAATAAATCTCTGGAACAGATTTG
GAATCACACGACCTGGATGGAGTGGGACAGAGAAATTAACAATTACACAAGCTTAATACACTCCTTAATT
GAAGAATCGCAAAACCAGCAAGAAAAGAATGAACAAGAATTATTGGAATTAGATAAATGGGCAAGTTTGT
GGAATTGGTTTAACATAACAAATTGGCTGTGGTATATAAAATTATTCATAATGATAGTAGGAGGCTTGGT
AGGTTTAAGAATAGTTTTTGCTGTACTTTCTATAGTGAATAGAGTTAGGCAGGGATATTCACCATTATCG
TTTCAGACCCACCTCCCAACCCCGAGGGGACCCATGCATTGCATCTCAATTAGTCAGCAACCAGGTGTGG
AAAGTCCCCAGGCTCCCCAGCAGGCAGAAGTATGCAAAGCATGCGTCTCAATTAGTCAGCAACCATAGTC
CCGCCCCTAACTCCGCCCATCCCGCCCCTAACTCCGCCCAGTTCCGCCCATTCTCCGCCCCATGGCTGAC
TAATTTTTTTTATTTATGCAGAGGCCGAGGCCGCCTCGGCCTCTGAGCTATTCCAGAAGTAGTGAGGAGG
CTTTTTTGGAGGCCTAGGCTTTTGCAAAAAGCTTTCTAGAGGTACCACCGGAGCTTACCATGACCGAGTA
CAAGCCCACGGTGCGCCTCGCCACCCGCGACGACGTCCCCAGGGCCGTACGCACCCTCGCCGCCGCGTTC
GCCGACTACCCCGCCACGCGCCACACCGTCGATCCGGACCGCCACATCGAGCGGGTCACCGAGCTGCAAG
AACTCTTCCTCACGCGCGTCGGGCTCGACATCGGCAAGGTGTGGGTCGCGGACGACGGCGCCGCCGTGGC
GGTCTGGACCACGCCGGAGAGCGTCGAAGCGGGGGCGGTGTTCGCCGAGATCGGCCCGCGCATGGCCGAG
TTGAGCGGTTCCCGGCTGGCCGCGCAGCAACAGATGGAAGGCCTCCTGGCGCCGCACCGGCCCAAGGAGC
CCGCGTGGTTCCTGGCCACCGTCGGCGTCTCGCCCGACCACCAGGGCAAGGGTCTGGGCAGCGCCGTCGT
GCTCCCCGGAGTGGAGGCGGCCGAGCGCGCCGGGGTGCCCGCCTTCCTGGAGACCTCCGCGCCCCGCAAC
CTCCCCTTCTACGAGCGGCTCGGCTTCACCGTCACCGCCGACGTCGAGGTGCCCGAAGGACCGCGCACCT
GGTGCATGACCCGCAAGCCCGGTGCCAGTTAACGAATTCTAGATCTTGAGACAAATGGCAGTATTCATCC
ACAATTTTAAAAGAAAAGGGGGGATTGGGGGGTACAGTGCAGGGGAAAGAATAGTAGACATAATAGCAAC
AGACATACAAACTAAAGAATTACAAAAACAAATTACAAAAATTCAAAATTTTCGGGTTTATTACAGGGAC
AGCAGAGATCCACTTTGGCGCCGGCTCGAGGCCTGCAGGTGCAAAGATGGATAAAGTTTTAAACAGAGAG
GAATCTTTGCAGCTAATGGACCTTCTAGGTCTTGAAAGGAGTGGGAATTGGCTCCGGTGCCCGTCAGTGG
GCAGAGCGCACATCGCCCACAGTCCCCGAGAAGTTGGGGGGAGGGGTCGGCAATTGAACCGGTGCCTAGA
GAAGGTGGCGCGGGGTAAACTGGGAAAGTGATGTCGTGTACTGGCTCCGCCTTTTTCCCGAGGGTGGGGG
AGAACCGTATATAAGTGCAGTAGTCGCCGTGAACGTTCTTTTTCGCAACGGGTTTGCCGCCAGAACACAG
GTAAGTGCCGTGTGTGGTTCCCGCGGGCCTGGCCTCTTTACGGGTTATGGCCCTTGCGTGCCTTGAATTA
CTTCCACCTGGCTGCAGTACGTGATTCTTGATCCCGAGCTTCGGGTTGGAAGTGGGTGGGAGAGTTCGAG
GCCTTGCGCTTAAGGAGCCCCTTCGCCTCGTGCTTGAGTTGAGGCCTGGCCTGGGCGCTGGGGCCGCCGC
GTGCGAATCTGGTGGCACCTTCGCGCCTGTCTCGCTGCTTTCGATAAGTCTCTAGCCATTTAAAATTTTT
GATGACCTGCTGCGACGCTTTTTTTCTGGCAAGATAGTCTTGTAAATGCGGGCCAAGATCTGCACACTGG
TATTTCGGTTTTTGGGGCCGCGGGCGGCGACGGGGCCCGTGCGTCCCAGCGCACATGTTCGGCGAGGCGG
GGCCTGCGAGCGCGGCCACCGAGAATCGGACGGGGGTAGTCTCAAGCTGGCCGGCCTGCTCTGGTGCCTG
GCCTCGCGCCGCCGTGTATCGCCCCGCCCTGGGCGGCAAGGCTGGCCCGGTCGGCACCAGTTGCGTGAGC
GGAAAGATGGCCGCTTCCCGGCCCTGCTGCAGGGAGCTCAAAATGGAGGACGCGGCGCTCGGGAGAGCGG
GCGGGTGAGTCACCCACACAAAGGAAAAGGGCCTTTCCGTCCTCAGCCGTCGCTTCATGTGACTCCACGG
AGTACCGGGCGCCGTCCAGGCACCTCGATTAGTTCTCGAGCTTTTGGAGTACGTCGTCTTTAGGTTGGGG
GGAGGGGTTTTATGCGATGGAGTTTCCCCACACTGAGTGGGTGGAGACTGAAGTTAGGCCAGCTTGGCAC
TTGATGTAATTCTCCTTGGAATTTGCCCTTTTTGAGTTTGGATCTTGGTTCATTCTCAAGCCTCAGACAG
TGGTTCAAAGTTTTTTTCTTCCATTTCAGGTGTCGTGAGGCTAGCACCGCCACCATGGCATCAGAACTGG
CAATGAGCAACTCCGACCTGCCCACCAGTCCCCTGGCCATGGAATATGTTAATGACTTCGATCTGATGAA
GTTTGAAGTGAAAAAGGAACCGGTGGAGACCGACCGCATCATCAGCCAGTGCGGCCGTCTCATCGCCGGG
GGCTCGCTGTCCTCCACCCCCATGAGCACGCCGTGCAGCTCGGTGCCCCCTTCCCCCAGCTTCTCGGCGC
CCAGCCCGGGCTCGGGCAGCGAGCAGAAGGCGCACCTGGAAGACTACTACTGGATGACCGGCTACCCGCA
GCAGCTGAACCCCGAGGCGCTGGGCTTCAGCCCCGAGGACGCGGTCGAGGCGCTCATCAGCAACAGCCAC
CAGCTCCAGGGCGGCTTCGATGGCTACGCGCGCGGGGCGCAGCAGCTGGCCGCGGCGGCCGGGGCCGGTG
CCGGCGCCTCCTTGGGCGGCAGCGGCGAGGAGATGGGCCCCGCCGCCGCCGTGGTGTCCGCCGTGATCGC
CGCGGCCGCCGCGCAGAGCGGCGCGGGCCCGCACTACCACCACCACCACCACCACGCCGCCGGCCACCAC
CACCACCCGACGGCCGGCGCGCCCGGCGCCGCGGGCAGCGCGGCCGCCTCGGCCGGTGGCGCTGGGGGCG
CGGGCGGCGGTGGCCCGGCCAGCGCTGGGGGCGGCGGCGGCGGCGGCGGCGGCGGAGGCGGCGGGGGCGC
GGCGGGGGCGGGGGGCGCCCTGCACCCGCACCACGCCGCCGGCGGCCTGCACTTCGACGACCGCTTCTCC
GACGAGCAGCTGGTGACCATGTCTGTGCGCGAGCTGAACCGGCAGCTGCGCGGGGTCAGCAAGGAGGAGG
TGATCCGGCTGAAGCAGAAGAGGCGGACCCTGAAAAACCGCGGCTATGCCCAGTCCTGCCGCTTCAAGAG
GGTGCAGCAGAGACACGTCCTGGAGTCGGAGAAGAACCAGCTGCTGCAGCAAGTCGACCACCTCAAGCAG
GAGATCTCCAGGCTGGTGCGCGAGAGGGACGCGTACAAGGAGAAATACGAGAAGTTGGTGAGCAGCGGCT
TCCGAGAAAACGGCTCGAGCAGCGACAACCCGTCCTCTCCCGAGTTTTTCATGTAGTAATGAACTAGTCC
GTAACTTGAAAGTATTTCGATTTCTTGGCTTTATATATCTTGTGGAAAGGACGATTTCGCCTTTAGGGAC
TGATGTGGACGCGTTAAGTCGACAATCAACCTCTGGATTACAAAATTTGTGAAAGATTGACTGGTATTCT
TAACTATGTTGCTCCTTTTACGCTATGTGGATACGCTGCTTTAATGCCTTTGTATCATGCTATTGCTTCC
CGTATGGCTTTCATTTTCTCCTCCTTGTATAAATCCTGGTTGCTGTCTCTTTATGAGGAGTTGTGGCCCG
TTGTCAGGCAACGTGGCGTGGTGTGCACTGTGTTTGCTGACGCAACCCCCACTGGTTGGGGCATTGCCAC
CACCTGTCAGCTCCTTTCCGGGACTTTCGCTTTCCCCCTCCCTATTGCCACGGCGGAACTCATCGCCGCC
TGCCTTGCCCGCTGCTGGACAGGGGCTCGGCTGTTGGGCACTGACAATTCCGTGGTGTTGTCGGGGAAAT
CATCGTCCTTTCCTTGGCTGCTCGCCTGTGTTGCCACCTGGATTCTGCGCGGGACGTCCTTCTGCTACGT
CCCTTCGGCCCTCAATCCAGCGGACCTTCCTTCCCGCGGCCTGCTGCCGGCTCTGCGGCCTCTTCCGCGT
CTTCGCCTTCGCCCTCAGACGAGTCGGATCTCCCTTTGGGCCGCCTCCCCGCGTCGACTTTAAGACCAAT
GACTTACAAGGCAGCTGTAGATCTTAGCCACTTTTTAAAAGAAAAGGGGGGACTGGAAGGGCTAATTCAC
TCCCAACGAAGACAAGATCTGCTTTTTGCTTGTACTGGGTCTCTCTGGTTAGACCAGATCTGAGCCTGGG
AGCTCTCTGGCTAACTAGGGAACCCACTGCTTAAGCCTCAATAAAGCTTGCCTTGAGTGCTTCAAGTAGT
GTGTGCCCGTCTGTTGTGTGACTCTGGTAACTAGAGATCCCTCAGACCCTTTTAGTCAGTGTGGAAAATC
TCTAGCAGTACGTATAGTAGTTCATGTCATCTTATTATTCAGTATTTATAACTTGCAAAGAAATGAATAT
CAGAGAGTGAGAGGAACTTGTTTATTGCAGCTTATAATGGTTACAAATAAAGCAATAGCATCACAAATTT
CACAAATAAAGCATTTTTTTCACTGCATTCTAGTTGTGGTTTGTCCAAACTCATCAATGTATCTTATCAT
GTCTGGCTCTAGCTATCCCGCCCCTAACTCCGCCCATCCCGCCCCTAACTCCGCCCAGTTCCGCCCATTC
TCCGCCCCATGGCTGACTAATTTTTTTTATTTATGCAGAGGCCGAGGCCGCCTCGGCCTCTGAGCTATTC
CAGAAGTAGTGAGGAGGCTTTTTTGGAGGCCTAGGGACGTACCCAATTCGCCCTATAGTGAGTCGTATTA
CGCGCGCTCACTGGCCGTCGTTTTACAACGTCGTGACTGGGAAAACCCTGGCGTTACCCAACTTAATCGC
CTTGCAGCACATCCCCCTTTCGCCAGCTGGCGTAATAGCGAAGAGGCCCGCACCGATCGCCCTTCCCAAC
AGTTGCGCAGCCTGAATGGCGAATGGG
[124 nt withheld, positions 6818-6941]
C
[91 nt withheld, positions 6943-7033]
A
[49 nt withheld, positions 7035-7083]
CCTTTGACGTTGGAGTCCACGTTCTTT
[37 nt withheld, positions 7111-7147]
ACCCTATCTCGGTCTATTCTTTTGATTTATAAGGGATTTTGCCGATTTCGGCCTATTGGTTAAAAAATGA
GCTGATTTAACAAAAATTTAACGCGAATTTTAACAAAATATTAACGCTTACAATTTAGGTGGCACTTTTC
GGGGAAATGTGCGCGGAACCCCTATTTGTTTATTTTTCTAAATACATTCAAATATGTATCCGCTCATGAG
ACAATAACCCTGATAAATGCTTCAATAATATTGAAAAAGGAAGAGTATGAGTATTCAACATTTCCGTGTC
GCCCTTATTCCCTTTTTTGCGGCATTTTGCCTTCCTGTTTTTGCTCACCCAGAAACGCTGGTGAAAGTAA
AAGATGCTGAAGATCAGTTGGGTGCACGAGTGGGTTACATCGAACTGGATCTCAACAGCGGTAAGATCCT
TGAGAGTTTTCGCCCCGAAGAACGTTTTCCAATGATGAGCACTTTTAAAGTTCTGCTATGTGGCGCGGTA
TTATCCCGTATTGACGCCGGGCAAGAGCAACTCGGTCGCCGCATACACTATTCTCAGAATGACTTGGTTG
AGTACTCACCAGTCACAGAAAAGCATCTTACGGATGGCATGACAGTAAGAGAATTATGCAGTGCTGCCAT
AACCATGAGTGATAACACTGCGGCCAACTTACTTCTGACAACGATCGGAGGACCGAAGGAGCTAACCGCT
TTTTTGCACAACATGGGGGATCATGTAACTCGCCTTGATCGTTGGGAACCGGAGCTGAATGAAGCCATAC
CAAACGACGAGCGTGACACCACGATGCCTGTAGCAATGGCAACAACGTTGCGCAAACTATTAACTGGCGA
ACTACTTACTCTAGCTTCCCGGCAACAATTAATAGACTGGATGGAGGCGGATAAAGTTGCAGGACCACTT
CTGCGCTCGGCCCTTCCGGCTGGCTGGTTTATTGCTGATAAATCTGGAGCCGGTGAGCGTGGGTCTCGCG
GTATCATTGCAGCACTGGGGCCAGATGGTAAGCCCTCCCGTATCGTAGTTATCTACACGACGGGGAGTCA
GGCAACTATGGATGAACGAAATAGACAGATCGCTGAGATAGGTGCCTCACTGATTAAGCATTGGTAACTG
TCAGACCAAGTTTACTCATATATACTTTAGATTGATTTAAAACTTCATTTTTAATTTAAAAGGATCTAGG
TGAAGATCCTTTTTGATAATCTCATGACCAAAATCCCTTAACGTGAGTTTTCGTTCCACTGAGCGTCAGA
CCCCGTAGAAAAGATCAAAGGATCTTCTTGAGATCCTTTTTTTCTGCGCGTAATCTGCTGCTTGCAAACA
AAAAAACCACCGCTACCAGCGGTGGTTTGTTTGCCGGATCAAGAGCTACCAACTCTTTTTCCGAAGGTAA
CTGGCTTCAGCAGAGCGCAGATACCAAATACTGTTCTTCTAGTGTAGCCGTAGTTAGGCCACCACTTCAA
GAACTCTGTAGCACCGCCTACATACCTCGCTCTGCTAATCCTGTTACCAGTGGCTGCTGCCAGTGGCGAT
AAGTCGTGTCTTACCGGGTTGGACTCAAGACGATAGTTACCGGATAAGGCGCAGCGGTCGGGCTGAACGG
GGGGTTCGTGCACACAGCCCAGCTTGGAGCGAACGACCTACACCGAACTGAGATACCTACAGCGTGAGCT
ATGAGAAAGCGCCACGCTTCCCGAAGGGAGAAAGGCGGACAGGTATCCGGTAAGCGGCAGGGTCGGAACA
GGAGAGCGCACGAGGGAGCTTCCAGGGGGAAACGCCTGGTATCTTTATAGTCCTGTCGGGTTTCGCCACC
TCTGACTTGAGCGTCGATTTTTGTGATGCTCGTCAGGGGGGCGGAGCCTATGGAAAAACGCCAGCAACGC
GGCCTTTTTACGGTTCCTGGCCTTTTGCTGGCCTTTTGCTCACATGTTCTTTCCTGCGTTATCCCCTGAT
TCTGTGGATAACCGTATTACCGCCTTTGAGTGAGCTGATACCGCTCGCCGCAGCCGAACGACCGAGCGCA
GCGAGTCAGTGAGCGAGGAAGCGGAAGAGCGCCCAATACGCAAACCGCCTCTCCCCGCGCGTTGGCCGAT
TCATTAATGCAGCTGGCACGACAGGTTTCCCGACTGGAAAGCGGGCAGTGAGCGCAACGCAATTAATGTG
AGTTAGCTCACTCATTAGGCACCCCAGGCTTTACACTTTATGCTTCCGGCTCGTATGTTGTGTGGAATTG
TGAGCGGATAACAATTTCACACAGGAAACAGCTATGACCATGATTACGCCAAGCGCGCAATTAACCCTCA
CTAAAGGGAACAAAAGCTGGAGCTGCAAGC
