>Addgene plasmid #142530 | TFORF0057 | depositor partial sequence | sequence record 279728 | Insert
ACCGCCACCATGGCATCAGAACTGGCAATGAGCAACTCCGACCTGCCCACCAGTCCCCTGGCCATGGAAT
ATGTTAATGACTTCGATCTGATGAAGTTTGAAGTGAAAAAGGAACCGGTGGAGACCGACCGCATCATCAG
CCAGTGCGGCCGTCTCATCGCCGGGGGCTCGCTGTCCTCCACCCCCATGAGCACGCCGTGCAGCTCGGTG
CCCCCTTCCCCCAGCTTCTCGGCGCCCAGCCCGGGCTCGGGCAGCGAGCAGAAGGCGCACCTGGAAGACT
ACTACTGGATGACCGGCTACCCGCAGCAGCTGAACCCCGAGGCGCTGGGCTTCAGCCCCGAGGACGCGGT
CGAGGCGCTCATCAGCAACAGCCACCAGCTCCAGGGCGGCTTCGATGGCTACGCGCGCGGGGCGCAGCAG
CTGGCCGCGGCGGCCGGGGCCGGTGCCGGCGCCTCCTTGGGCGGCAGCGGCGAGGAGATGGGCCCCGCCG
CCGCCGTGGTGTCCGCCGTGATCGCCGCGGCCGCCGCGCAGAGCGGCGCGGGCCCGCACTACCACCACCA
CCACCACCACGCCGCCGGCCACCACCACCACCCGACGGCCGGCGCGCCCGGCGCCGCGGGCAGCGCGGCC
GCCTCGGCCGGTGGCGCTGGGGGCGCGGGCGGCGGTGGCCCGGCCAGCGCTGGGGGCGGCGGCGGCGGCG
GCGGCGGCGGAGGCGGCGGGGGCGCGGCGGGGGCGGGGGGCGCCCTGCACCCGCACCACGCCGCCGGCGG
CCTGCACTTCGACGACCGCTTCTCCGACGAGCAGCTGGTGACCATGTCTGTGCGCGAGCTGAACCGGCAG
CTGCGCGGGGTCAGCAAGGAGGAGGTGATCCGGCTGAAGCAGAAGAGGCGGACCCTGAAAAACCGCGGCT
ATGCCCAGTCCTGCCGCTTCAAGAGGGTGCAGCAGAGACACGTCCTGGAGTCGGAGAAGAACCAGCTGCT
GCAGCAAGTCGACCACCTCAAGCAGGAGATCTCCAGGCTGGTGCGCGAGAGGGACGCGTACAAGGAGAAA
TACGAGAAGTTGGTGAGCAGCGGCTTCCGAGAAAACGGCTCGAGCAGCGACAACCCGTCCTCTCCCGAGT
TTTTCATGTAGTAATGAACTAGTCCGTAACTTGAAAGTATTTCGATTTCTTGGCTTTATATATCTTGTGG
AAAGGACGATTTCGCCTTTAGGGACTGATGTGG
