>Addgene plasmid #142530 | TFORF0057 | depositor partial sequence | sequence record 279729 | Barcode
TTTCGCCTTTAGGGACTGATGTGG
